Addgene plasmid #128428: pCS2+Lifeact-eGFP
Purpose: Contains insert allowing in-vivo visualization of F-actin
Depositing lab: Rusty Lansford. Publication: Fast and Efficient Expression of Multiple Proteins in Avian Embryos Using mRNA Electroporation. Tran M, Dave M, Lansford R. J Vis Exp. 2019 Jun 7;(148). doi: 10.3791/59664. PubMed 31233018.
Backbone
  Vector backbone: pCS2+CyclinB1-GFP
  Backbone size w/o insert (bp): 4093
  Vector type: Mammalian Expression
Growth in bacteria
  Bacterial resistance: Ampicillin, 100 μg/mL
  Growth temperature: 37°C
  Growth strain: DH5alpha
  Copy number: High Copy
Gene/Insert
  Gene/Insert name: Lifeact-eGFP
  Species: S. cerevisiae (budding yeast)
  Insert size (bp): 792
  Promoter: CMV & SP6
  Cloning method: Restriction Enzyme; 5′ cloning site BglII (destroyed during cloning); 3′ cloning site BsrG1 (unknown if destroyed)
  Sequencing primers: 5′ SP6; 3′ T3
Terms and licenses: Academic/Nonprofit Terms; Industry Terms: Not Available to Industry
How to cite: pCS2+Lifeact-eGFP was a gift from Rusty Lansford (Addgene plasmid # 128428 ; http://n2t.net/addgene:128428 ; RRID:Addgene_128428)
