[The description below was written by a language model from this plasmid's Addgene catalogue record and pLannotate feature annotations shown in this document.]
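Description:
pCS2+Lifeact-eGFP is a pCS2+-type expression plasmid of about 4.9 kb, derived from a pCS2+CyclinB1-GFP backbone and catalogued as a mammalian expression vector. It is maintained in E. coli as a high-copy plasmid through a ColE1/pUC-type origin and selected with ampicillin via the β-lactamase gene. An f1 origin and remnants of lac promoter/operator, lacI and lacZα sequences are also present as backbone carry-over.

The payload is a fusion reading frame of roughly 0.8 kb. Lifeact, the 17-amino-acid F-actin-binding peptide from the N-terminus of budding yeast Abp140, is placed upstream of a mammalian codon-optimised enhanced GFP and separated from it by a short linker. The feature annotation identifies the fluorescent protein as mEGFP, the variant carrying the monomerising A206K change, although the catalogue name simply says eGFP.

Two promoters sit in tandem ahead of the fusion. The simian cytomegalovirus IE94 enhancer/promoter drives expression directly in transfected vertebrate cells. The bacteriophage SP6 promoter allows in vitro transcription of sense mRNA. An SV40 polyadenylation signal lies downstream of the coding sequence, and it is flanked by a partial T7 promoter and a T3 promoter oriented back towards the insert.

The stated purpose is in vivo visualisation of filamentous actin, since the fusion decorates F-actin in living cells. The associated publication concerns mRNA electroporation into avian embryos for rapid expression of multiple proteins. This suggests the SP6 promoter was used there to make synthetic mRNA, though the plasmid could equally be delivered as DNA and expressed from the CMV promoter.
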