Features (pLannotate 1.2.2; 17 found; start..end, strand, type, name):
      1..978     +  promoter       CMV IE94 promoter: enhancer/promoter region of simian cytomegalovirus major immediate early transcription unit IE94
   1013..1031    +  promoter       SP6 promoter: promoter for bacteriophage SP6 RNA polymerase
   1058..1082    +  misc_feature   MCS (fragment): multiple cloning site
   1083..1133    +  CDS            Lifeact: peptide that binds filamentous actin (Riedl et al., 2008) first 17 amino acids of budding yeast Abp140
   1155..1874    +  CDS            mEGFP: enhanced GFP with monomerizing A206K mutation (Zacharias et al., 2002) mammalian codon-optimized
   1890..1907    -  promoter       T7 promoter (fragment): promoter for bacteriophage T7 RNA polymerase
   1912..2046    -  polyA_signal   SV40 poly(A) signal: SV40 polyadenylation signal
   2159..2177    -  promoter       T3 promoter: promoter for bacteriophage T3 RNA polymerase
   2222..2238    -  protein_bind   lac operator: The lac repressor binds to the lac operator to inhibit transcription in E. coli. This inhibition can be relieved by adding lactose or isopropyl-β-D-thiogalactopyranoside (IPTG). lac repressor encoded by lacI
   2246..2276    -  promoter       lac promoter: promoter for the E. coli lac operon
   2291..2312    -  protein_bind   CAP binding site: CAP binding activates transcription in the presence of cAMP. E. coli catabolite activator protein
   2325..2417    -  CDS            lacI (fragment): lac repressor; lacI; The lac repressor binds to the lac operator to inhibit transcription in E. coli. This inhibition can be relieved by adding lactose or isopropyl-β-D-thiogalactopyranoside (IPTG).
   2600..3188    -  rep_origin     ori: high-copy-number ColE1/pMB1/pBR322/pUC origin of replication
   3359..4219    -  CDS            AmpR: β-lactamase; bla; confers resistance to ampicillin, carbenicillin, and related antibiotics
   4220..4324    -  promoter       AmpR promoter: bla
   4377..4805    -  rep_origin     f1 ori (sequence partly withheld): f1 bacteriophage origin of replication; arrow indicates direction of (+) strand synthesis
   4810..4876    -  CDS            lacZα (fragment): LacZα fragment of β-galactosidase; lacZ fragment
>Addgene plasmid #128428 | pCS2+Lifeact-eGFP | addgene full sequence | sequence record 251686 | Addgene NGS Result
GCCAATTCAATATGGCGTATATGGACTCATGCCAATTCAATATGGTGGATCTGGACCTGTGCCAATTCAA
TATGGCGTATATGGACTCGTGCCAATTCAATATGGTGGATCTGGACCCCAGCCAATTCAATATGGCGGAC
TTGGCACCATGCCAATTCAATATGGCGGACCTGGCACTGTGCCAACTGGGGAGGGGTCTACTTGGCACGG
TGCCAAGTTTGAGGAGGGGTCTTGGCCCTGTGCCAAGTCCGCCATATTGAATTGGCATGGTGCCAATAAT
GGCGGCCATATTGGCTATATGCCAGGATCAATATATAGGCAATATCCAATATGGCCCTATGCCAATATGG
CTATTGGCCAGGTTCAATACTATGTATTGGCCCTATGCCATATAGTATTCCATATATGGGTTTTCCTATT
GACGTAGATAGCCCCTCCCAATGGGCGGTCCCATATACCATATATGGGGCTTCCTAATACCGCCCATAGC
CACTCCCCCATTGACGTCAATGGTCTCTATATATGGTCTTTCCTATTGACGTCATATGGGCGGTCCTATT
GACGTATATGGCGCCTCCCCCATTGACGTCAATTACGGTAAATGGCCCGCCTGGCTCAATGCCCATTGAC
GTCAATAGGACCACCCACCATTGACGTCAATGGGATGGCTCATTGCCCATTCATATCCGTTCTCACGCCC
CCTATTGACGTCAATGACGGTAAATGGCCCACTTGGCAGTACATCAATATCTATTAATAGTAACTTGGCA
AGTACATTACTATTGGAAGTACGCCAGGGTACATTGGCAGTACTCCCATTGACGTCAATGGCGGTAAATG
GCCCGCGATGGCTGCCAAGTACATCCCCATTGACGTCAATGGGGAGGGGCAATGACGCAAATGGGCGTTC
CATTGACGTAAATGGGCGGTAGGCGTGCCTAATGGGAGGTCTATATAAGCAATGCTCGTTTAGGGAACCG
CCATTCTGCCTGGGGACGTCGGAGCAAGCTTGATTTAGGTGACACTATAGAATACAAGCTACTTGTTCTT
TTTGCAGGATCTCGAGCTCAAGCTTCGAATTCATGGGTGTCGCAGATTTGATCAAGAAATTCGAAAGCAT
CTCAAAGGAAGAAGGGGATCCACCGGTCGCCACCATGGTGAGCAAGGGCGAGGAGCTGTTCACCGGGGTG
GTGCCCATCCTGGTCGAGCTGGACGGCGACGTAAACGGCCACAAGTTCAGCGTGTCCGGCGAGGGCGAGG
GCGATGCCACCTACGGCAAGCTGACCCTGAAGTTCATCTGCACCACCGGCAAGCTGCCCGTGCCCTGGCC
CACCCTCGTGACCACCCTGACCTACGGCGTGCAGTGCTTCAGCCGCTACCCCGACCACATGAAGCAGCAC
GACTTCTTCAAGTCCGCCATGCCCGAAGGCTACGTCCAGGAGCGCACCATCTTCTTCAAGGACGACGGCA
ACTACAAGACCCGCGCCGAGGTGAAGTTCGAGGGCGACACCCTGGTGAACCGCATCGAGCTGAAGGGCAT
CGACTTCAAGGAGGACGGCAACATCCTGGGGCACAAGCTGGAGTACAACTACAACAGCCACAACGTCTAT
ATCATGGCCGACAAGCAGAAGAACGGCATCAAGGTGAACTTCAAGATCCGCCACAACATCGAGGACGGCA
GCGTGCAGCTCGCCGACCACTACCAGCAGAACACCCCCATCGGCGACGGCCCCGTGCTGCTGCCCGACAA
CCACTACCTGAGCACCCAGTCCAAGCTGAGCAAAGACCCCAACGAGAAGCGCGATCACATGGTCCTGCTG
GAGTTCGTGACCGCCGCCGGGATCACTCTCGGCATGGACGAGCTGTACAAGTAAGTCGAGCCTCTAGAAC
TATAGTGAGTCGTATTACGTAGATCCAGACATGATAAGATACATTGATGAGTTTGGACAAACCACAACTA
GAATGCAGTGAAAAAAATGCTTTATTTGTGAAATTTGTGATGCTATTGCTTTATTTGTAACCATTATAAG
CTGCAATAAACAAGTTAACAACAACAATTGCATTCATTTTATGTTTCAGGTTCAGGGGGAGGTGTGGGAG
GTTTTTTAATTCGCGGCCGCGGCGCCAATGCATTGGGCCCGGTACCCAGCTTTTGTTCCCTTTAGTGAGG
GTTAATTGCGCGCTTGGCGTAATCATGGTCATAGCTGTTTCCTGTGTGAAATTGTTATCCGCTCACAATT
CCACACAACATACGAGCCGGGAGCATAAAGTGTAAAGCCTGGGGTGCCTAATGAGTGAGCTAACTCACAT
TAATTGCGTTGCGCTCACTGCCCGCTTTCCAGTCGGGAAACCTGTCGTGCCAGCTGCATTAATGAATCGG
CCAACGCGCGGGGAGAGGCGGTTTGCGTATTGGGCGCTCTTCCGCTTCCTCGCTCACTGACTCGCTGCGC
TCGGTCGTTCGGCTGCGGCGAGCGGTATCAGCTCACTCAAAGGCGGTAATACGGTTATCCACAGAATCAG
GGGATAACGCAGGAAAGAACATGTGAGCAAAAGGCCAGCAAAAGGCCAGGAACCGTAAAAAGGCCGCGTT
GCTGGCGTTTTTCCATAGGCTCCGCCCCCCTGACGAGCATCACAAAAATCGACGCTCAAGTCAGAGGTGG
CGAAACCCGACAGGACTATAAAGATACCAGGCGTTTCCCCCTGGAAGCTCCCTCGTGCGCTCTCCTGTTC
CGACCCTGCCGCTTACCGGATACCTGTCCGCCTTTCTCCCTTCGGGAAGCGTGGCGCTTTCTCATAGCTC
ACGCTGTAGGTATCTCAGTTCGGTGTAGGTCGTTCGCTCCAAGCTGGGCTGTGTGCACGAACCCCCCGTT
CAGCCCGACCGCTGCGCCTTATCCGGTAACTATCGTCTTGAGTCCAACCCGGTAAGACACGACTTATCGC
CACTGGCAGCAGCCACTGGTAACAGGATTAGCAGAGCGAGGTATGTAGGCGGTGCTACAGAGTTCTTGAA
GTGGTGGCCTAACTACGGCTACACTAGAAGAACAGTATTTGGTATCTGCGCTCTGCTGAAGCCAGTTACC
TTCGGAAAAAGAGTTGGTAGCTCTTGATCCGGCAAACAAACCACCGCTGGTAGCGGTGGTTTTTTTGTTT
GCAAGCAGCAGATTACGCGCAGAAAAAAAGGATCTCAAGAAGATCCTTTGATCTTTTCTACGGGGTCTGA
CGCTCAGTGGAACGAAAACTCACGTTAAGGGATTTTGGTCATGAGATTATCAAAAAGGATCTTCACCTAG
ATCCTTTTAAATTAAAAATGAAGTTTTAAATCAATCTAAAGTATATATGAGTAAACTTGGTCTGACAGTT
ACCAATGCTTAATCAGTGAGGCACCTATCTCAGCGATCTGTCTATTTCGTTCATCCATAGTTGCCTGACT
CCCCGTCGTGTAGATAACTACGATACGGGAGGGCTTACCATCTGGCCCCAGTGCTGCAATGATACCGCGA
GACCCACGCTCACCGGCTCCAGATTTATCAGCAATAAACCAGCCAGCCGGAAGGGCCGAGCGCAGAAGTG
GTCCTGCAACTTTATCCGCCTCCATCCAGTCTATTAATTGTTGCCGGGAAGCTAGAGTAAGTAGTTCGCC
AGTTAATAGTTTGCGCAACGTTGTTGCCATTGCTACAGGCATCGTGGTGTCACGCTCGTCGTTTGGTATG
GCTTCATTCAGCTCCGGTTCCCAACGATCAAGGCGAGTTACATGATCCCCCATGTTGTGCAAAAAAGCGG
TTAGCTCCTTCGGTCCTCCGATCGTTGTCAGAAGTAAGTTGGCCGCAGTGTTATCACTCATGGTTATGGC
AGCACTGCATAATTCTCTTACTGTCATGCCATCCGTAAGATGCTTTTCTGTGACTGGTGAGTACTCAACC
AAGTCATTCTGAGAATAGTGTATGCGGCGACCGAGTTGCTCTTGCCCGGCGTCAATACGGGATAATACCG
CGCCACATAGCAGAACTTTAAAAGTGCTCATCATTGGAAAACGTTCTTCGGGGCGAAAACTCTCAAGGAT
CTTACCGCTGTTGAGATCCAGTTCGATGTAACCCACTCGTGCACCCAACTGATCTTCAGCATCTTTTACT
TTCACCAGCGTTTCTGGGTGAGCAAAAACAGGAAGGCAAAATGCCGCAAAAAAGGGAATAAGGGCGACAC
GGAAATGTTGAATACTCATACTCTTCCTTTTTCAATATTATTGAAGCATTTATCAGGGTTATTGTCTCAT
GAGCGGATACATATTTGAATGTATTTAGAAAAATAAACAAATAGGGGTTCCGCGCACATTTCCCCGAAAA
GTGCCACCTAAATTGTAAGCGTTAATATTTTGTTAAAATTCGCGTTAAATTTTTGTTAAATCAGCTCATT
TTTTAACCAATAGGCCGAAATCGGCAAAATCCCTTATAAATCAAAAGAATAGACCGAGATAGGGT
[37 nt withheld, positions 4476-4512]
AAAGAACGTGGACTCCAACGTCAAAGG
[49 nt withheld, positions 4540-4588]
T
[91 nt withheld, positions 4590-4680]
G
[124 nt withheld, positions 4682-4805]
CCCATTCGCCATTCAGGCTGCGCAACTGTTGGGAAGGGCGATCGGTGCGGGCCTCTTCGCTATTACGCCA
GTCGACC
